Addgene plasmid #130933: pCRII-Blunt-U6-HES7-STOP-gRNA
Purpose: gRNA for tag human HES7
Depositing lab: James Thomson. Depositing organization: Morgridge Institute for Research. Publication: An In Vitro Human Segmentation Clock Model Derived from Embryonic Stem Cells. Chu LF, Mamott D, Ni Z, Bacher R, Liu C, Swanson S, Kendziorski C, Stewart R, Thomson JA. Cell Rep. 2019 Aug 27;28(9):2247-2255.e5. doi: 10.1016/j.celrep.2019.07.090. PubMed 31461642.
Backbone
  Vector backbone: pCR-bluntII
  Backbone manufacturer: ThermoFisher
  Backbone size w/o insert (bp): 3519
  Total vector size (bp): 3974
  Vector type: Mammalian Expression
Growth in bacteria
  Bacterial resistance: Kanamycin, 50 μg/mL
  Growth temperature: 37°C
  Growth strain: DH5alpha
  Copy number: High Copy
Gene/Insert
  Gene/Insert name: HES7-STOP-gRNA (alt name: HES7)
  Species: H. sapiens (human)
  Entrez Gene: HES7 (a.k.a. SCDO4, bHLHb37, hHes7)
  Promoter: U6
  Cloning method: TOPO Cloning
  Sequencing primers: 5′ GTAAAACGACGGCCAGTG; 3′ GGAAACAGCTATGACCATG
Terms and licenses: Academic/Nonprofit Terms; Industry Terms: Not Available to Industry
How to cite: pCRII-Blunt-U6-HES7-STOP-gRNA was a gift from James Thomson (Addgene plasmid # 130933 ; http://n2t.net/addgene:130933 ; RRID:Addgene_130933)
