[The description below was written by a language model from this plasmid's Addgene catalogue record and pLannotate feature annotations shown in this document.]
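Description:
pCRII-Blunt-U6-HES7-STOP-gRNA is a small (about 4 kb) guide RNA expression plasmid made by TOPO-cloning a U6-driven gRNA cassette into the commercial pCR-Blunt II cloning vector. It is catalogued as a mammalian expression vector, but it is essentially a bacterial cloning backbone carrying a self-contained Pol III transcription unit. It replicates in E. coli from a high-copy ColE1/pUC-type origin and is selected with kanamycin through the Tn5-derived NeoR/KanR gene. A bleomycin/Zeocin resistance gene (Sh ble) is also annotated in the backbone. The remaining backbone features are typical of this vector family: a lac promoter/operator region, flanking SP6 and T7 phage promoters, and lacZα and ccdB fragments. In such vectors the lacZα-ccdB fusion is disrupted by an insert, which provides positive selection for recombinant clones.

The insert lies between the SP6 and T7 promoters, in reverse orientation relative to the lac promoter. It consists of the human U6 snRNA promoter followed by a short unannotated gap, where the targeting spacer would be expected to sit, and then the Streptococcus pyogenes Cas9 gRNA scaffold. Partial attB1 and attB2 sites flank the cassette, probably carried over from the template from which it was derived, though the record does not explain them. The plasmid encodes no Cas9, so the nuclease must be supplied separately.

The name suggests that the guide targets the stop codon region of human HES7, and the stated purpose is to tag that gene. This would fit Cas9-mediated knock-in of a tag or reporter at the C-terminal end of the coding sequence using a co-delivered donor, although no donor is described in the record. The associated work concerns a human embryonic stem cell-derived model of the segmentation clock.
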