Features (pLannotate 1.2.2; 18 found; start..end, strand, type, name):
      2..94      +  CDS            lacI (fragment): lac repressor; lacI; The lac repressor binds to the lac operator to inhibit transcription in E. coli. This inhibition can be relieved by adding lactose or isopropyl-β-D-thiogalactopyranoside (IPTG).
    107..128     +  protein_bind   CAP binding site: CAP binding activates transcription in the presence of cAMP. E. coli catabolite activator protein
    143..173     +  promoter       lac promoter: promoter for the E. coli lac operon
    181..197     +  protein_bind   lac operator: The lac repressor binds to the lac operator to inhibit transcription in E. coli. This inhibition can be relieved by adding lactose or isopropyl-β-D-thiogalactopyranoside (IPTG). lac repressor encoded by lacI
    239..257     +  promoter       SP6 promoter: promoter for bacteriophage SP6 RNA polymerase
    345..366     +  protein_bind   attB2 (fragment): mutant version of attB; recombination site for the Gateway® BP reaction BP Clonase™
    378..453     -  misc_RNA       gRNA scaffold: guide RNA scaffold for the Streptococcus pyogenes CRISPR/Cas9 system
    482..722     -  promoter       U6 promoter: RNA polymerase III promoter for human U6 snRNA
    774..793     -  protein_bind   attB1 (fragment): mutant version of attB; recombination site for the Gateway® BP reaction BP Clonase™
    862..880     -  promoter       T7 promoter: promoter for bacteriophage T7 RNA polymerase
    883..1030    +  CDS            lacZα (fragment): LacZα fragment of β-galactosidase; lacZ fragment
   1040..1343    +  CDS            ccdB (fragment): CcdB, a bacterial toxin that poisons DNA gyrase; ccdB; Plasmids containing the ccdB gene cannot be propagated in standard E. coli strains.
   1391..1660    +  CDS            tnpA (fragment): TN5P_ECOLX - Also known as tnp. Experimental evidence at protein level: Swiss-Prot protein existence level 1. Mediates transposition of transposon Tn5 by a 'cut and paste' mechanism. First, the monomeric transposase binds the 19 bp inverted DNA repeats flanking the transposon. Then, dimerization of the DNA- bound transposase creates a synaptic DNA complex. After nicking of the first DNA strand, excision of the transposon proceeds through a series of intermediates. The transposase then mediates the insertion of the transposon at a new site by strand transfer. The activity of the wild- type tran
   1692..2486    +  CDS            NeoR/KanR: aminoglycoside phosphotransferase from Tn5; aph(3')-II (or nptII); confers resistance to neomycin, kanamycin, and G418 (Geneticin®)
   2507..2557    -  misc_feature   bom (fragment): basis of mobility region from pBR322
   2584..2672    +  promoter       AmpR promoter (fragment): bla
   2692..3066    +  CDS            BleoR: antibiotic-binding protein; Sh ble from Streptoalloteichus hindustanus; confers resistance to bleomycin, phleomycin, and Zeocin™
   3204..3792    +  rep_origin     ori: high-copy-number ColE1/pMB1/pBR322/pUC origin of replication
>Addgene plasmid #130933 | pCRII-Blunt-U6-HES7-STOP-gRNA | addgene full sequence | sequence record 258819 | Addgene NGS Result
AGCGCCCAATACGCAAACCGCCTCTCCCCGCGCGTTGGCCGATTCATTAATGCAGCTGGCACGACAGGTT
TCCCGACTGGAAAGCGGGCAGTGAGCGCAACGCAATTAATGTGAGTTAGCTCACTCATTAGGCACCCCAG
GCTTTACACTTTATGCTTCCGGCTCGTATGTTGTGTGGAATTGTGAGCGGATAACAATTTCACACAGGAA
ACAGCTATGACCATGATTACGCCAAGCTATTTAGGTGACACTATAGAATACTCAAGCTATGCATCAAGCT
TGGTACCGAGCTCGGATCCACTAGTAACGGCCGCCAGTGTGCTGGAATTCGCCCTTTAATGCCAACTTTG
TACAAGAAAGCTGGGTCTAGAAAAAAAGCACCGACTCGGTGCCACTTTTTCAAGTTGATAACGGACTAGC
CTTATTTTAACTTGCTATTTCTAGCTCTAAAACAGGCTCAGGGCCAAGGTCTCGGTGTTTCGTCCTTTCC
ACAAGATATATAAAGCCAAGAAATCGAAATACTTTCAAGTTACGGTAAGCATATGATAGTCCATTTTAAA
ACATAATTTTAAAACTGCAAACTACCCAAGAAATTATTACTTTCTACGTCACGTATTTTGTACTAATATC
TTTGTGTTTACAGTCAAATTAATTCTAATTATCTCTCTAACAGCCTTGTATCGTATATGCAAATATGAAG
GAATCATGGGAAATAGGCCCTCTTCCTGCCCGACCTTGGTACCGGATCCAGTCGACTGAATTGGTTCCTT
TAAAGCCTGCTTTTTTGTACAAAGGGCGAATTCTGCAGATATCCATCACACTGGCGGCCGCTCGAGCATG
CATCTAGAGGGCCCAATTCGCCCTATAGTGAGTCGTATTACAATTCACTGGCCGTCGTTTTACAACGTCG
TGACTGGGAAAACCCTGGCGTTACCCAACTTAATCGCCTTGCAGCACATCCCCCTTTCGCCAGCTGGCGT
AATAGCGAAGAGGCCCGCACCGATCGCCCTTCCCAACAGTTGCGCAGCCTATACGTACGGCAGTTTAAGG
TTTACACCTATAAAAGAGAGAGCCGTTATCGTCTGTTTGTGGATGTACAGAGTGATATTATTGACACGCC
GGGGCGACGGATGGTGATCCCCCTGGCCAGTGCACGTCTGCTGTCAGATAAAGTCTCCCGTGAACTTTAC
CCGGTGGTGCATATCGGGGATGAAAGCTGGCGCATGATGACCACCGATATGGCCAGTGTGCCGGTCTCCG
TTATCGGGGAAGAAGTGGCTGATCTCAGCCACCGCGAAAATGACATCAAAAACGCCATTAACCTGATGTT
CTGGGGAATATAAATGTCAGGCATGAGATTATCAAAAAGGATCTTCACCTAGATCCTTTTCACGTAGAAA
GCCAGTCCGCAGAAACGGTGCTGACCCCGGATGAATGTCAGCTACTGGGCTATCTGGACAAGGGAAAACG
CAAGCGCAAAGAGAAAGCAGGTAGCTTGCAGTGGGCTTACATGGCGATAGCTAGACTGGGCGGTTTTATG
GACAGCAAGCGAACCGGAATTGCCAGCTGGGGCGCCCTCTGGTAAGGTTGGGAAGCCCTGCAAAGTAAAC
TGGATGGCTTTCTTGCCGCCAAGGATCTGATGGCGCAGGGGATCAAGCTCTGATCAAGAGACAGGATGAG
GATCGTTTCGCATGATTGAACAAGATGGATTGCACGCAGGTTCTCCGGCCGCTTGGGTGGAGAGGCTATT
CGGCTATGACTGGGCACAACAGACAATCGGCTGCTCTGATGCCGCCGTGTTCCGGCTGTCAGCGCAGGGG
CGCCCGGTTCTTTTTGTCAAGACCGACCTGTCCGGTGCCCTGAATGAACTGCAAGACGAGGCAGCGCGGC
TATCGTGGCTGGCCACGACGGGCGTTCCTTGCGCAGCTGTGCTCGACGTTGTCACTGAAGCGGGAAGGGA
CTGGCTGCTATTGGGCGAAGTGCCGGGGCAGGATCTCCTGTCATCTCACCTTGCTCCTGCCGAGAAAGTA
TCCATCATGGCTGATGCAATGCGGCGGCTGCATACGCTTGATCCGGCTACCTGCCCATTCGACCACCAAG
CGAAACATCGCATCGAGCGAGCACGTACTCGGATGGAAGCCGGTCTTGTCGATCAGGATGATCTGGACGA
AGAGCATCAGGGGCTCGCGCCAGCCGAACTGTTCGCCAGGCTCAAGGCGAGCATGCCCGACGGCGAGGAT
CTCGTCGTGACCCATGGCGATGCCTGCTTGCCGAATATCATGGTGGAAAATGGCCGCTTTTCTGGATTCA
TCGACTGTGGCCGGCTGGGTGTGGCGGACCGCTATCAGGACATAGCGTTGGCTACCCGTGATATTGCTGA
AGAGCTTGGCGGCGAATGGGCTGACCGCTTCCTCGTGCTTTACGGTATCGCCGCTCCCGATTCGCAGCGC
ATCGCCTTCTATCGCCTTCTTGACGAGTTCTTCTGAATTATTAACGCTTACAATTTCCTGATGCGGTATT
TTCTCCTTACGCATCTGTGCGGTATTTCACACCGCATCAGGTGGCACTTTTCGGGGAAATGTGCGCGGAA
CCCCTATTTGTTTATTTTTCTAAATACATTCAAATATGTATCCGCTCATGAGACAATAACCCTGATAAAT
GCTTCAATAATAGCACGTGAGGAGGGCCACCATGGCCAAGTTGACCAGTGCCGTTCCGGTGCTCACCGCG
CGCGACGTCGCCGGAGCGGTCGAGTTCTGGACCGACCGGCTCGGGTTCTCCCGGGACTTCGTGGAGGACG
ACTTCGCCGGTGTGGTCCGGGACGACGTGACCCTGTTCATCAGCGCGGTCCAGGACCAGGTGGTGCCGGA
CAACACCCTGGCCTGGGTGTGGGTGCGCGGCCTGGACGAGCTGTACGCCGAGTGGTCGGAGGTCGTGTCC
ACGAACTTCCGGGACGCCTCCGGGCCGGCCATGACCGAGATCGGCGAGCAGCCGTGGGGGCGGGAGTTCG
CCCTGCGCGACCCGGCCGGCAACTGCGTGCACTTCGTGGCCGAGGAGCAGGACTGACACGTGCTAAAACT
TCATTTTTAATTTAAAAGGATCTAGGTGAAGATCCTTTTTGATAATCTCATGACCAAAATCCCTTAACGT
GAGTTTTCGTTCCACTGAGCGTCAGACCCCGTAGAAAAGATCAAAGGATCTTCTTGAGATCCTTTTTTTC
TGCGCGTAATCTGCTGCTTGCAAACAAAAAAACCACCGCTACCAGCGGTGGTTTGTTTGCCGGATCAAGA
GCTACCAACTCTTTTTCCGAAGGTAACTGGCTTCAGCAGAGCGCAGATACCAAATACTGTTCTTCTAGTG
TAGCCGTAGTTAGGCCACCACTTCAAGAACTCTGTAGCACCGCCTACATACCTCGCTCTGCTAATCCTGT
TACCAGTGGCTGCTGCCAGTGGCGATAAGTCGTGTCTTACCGGGTTGGACTCAAGACGATAGTTACCGGA
TAAGGCGCAGCGGTCGGGCTGAACGGGGGGTTCGTGCACACAGCCCAGCTTGGAGCGAACGACCTACACC
GAACTGAGATACCTACAGCGTGAGCTATGAGAAAGCGCCACGCTTCCCGAAGGGAGAAAGGCGGACAGGT
ATCCGGTAAGCGGCAGGGTCGGAACAGGAGAGCGCACGAGGGAGCTTCCAGGGGGAAACGCCTGGTATCT
TTATAGTCCTGTCGGGTTTCGCCACCTCTGACTTGAGCGTCGATTTTTGTGATGCTCGTCAGGGGGGCGG
AGCCTATGGAAAAACGCCAGCAACGCGGCCTTTTTACGGTTCCTGGCCTTTTGCTGGCCTTTTGCTCACA
TGTTCTTTCCTGCGTTATCCCCTGATTCTGTGGATAACCGTATTACCGCCTTTGAGTGAGCTGATACCGC
TCGCCGCAGCCGAACGACCGAGCGCAGCGAGTCAGTGAGCGAGGAAGCGGAAG
